>Addgene plasmid #165065 | pILGFP1H5 | addgene full sequence | sequence record 327687 | Addgene NGS Result
CCACACACCATAGCTTCAAAATGTTTCTACTCCTTTTTTACTCTTCCAGATTTTCTCGGACTCCGCGCAT
CGCCGTACCACTTCAAAACACCCAAGCACAGCATACTAAATTTCCCCTCTTTCTTCCTCTAGGGTGTCGT
TAATTACCCGTACTAAAGGTTTGGAAAAGAAAAAAGAGACCGCCTCGTTTCTTTTTCTTCGTCGAAAAAG
GCAATAAAAATTTTTATCACGTTTCTTTTTCTTGAAAATTTTTTTTTTTGATTTTTTTCTCTTTCGATGA
CCTCCCATTGATATTTAAGTTAATAAACGGTCTTCAATTTCTCAAGTTTCAGTTTCATTTTTCTTGTTCT
ATTACAACTTTTTTTACTTCTTGCTCATTAGAAAGAAAGCATAGCAATCTAATCTAAGTTTTAATTACAA
AATGTCTAAAGGTGAAGAATTATTCACTGGTGTTGTCCCAATTTTGGTTGAATTAGATGGTGATGTTAAT
GGTCACAAATTTTCTGTCTCCGGTGAAGGTGAAGGTGATGCTACTTACGGTAAATTGACCTTAAAATTTA
TTTGTACTACTGGTAAATTGCCAGTTCCATGGCCAACCTTAGTCACTACTTTCGGTTATGGTGTTCAATG
TTTTGCGAGATACCCAGATCATATGAAACAACATGACTTTTTCAAGTCTGCCATGCCAGAAGGTTATGTT
CAAGAAAGAACTATTTTTTTCAAAGATGACGGTAACTACAAGACCAGAGCTGAAGTCAAGTTTGAAGGTG
ATACCTTAGTTAATAGAATCGAATTAAAAGGTATTGATTTTAAAGAAGATGGTAACATTTTAGGTCACAA
ATTGGAATACAACTATAACTCTCACAATGTTTACATCATGGCTGACAAACAAAAGAATGGTATCAAAGTT
AACTTCAAAATTAGACACAACATTGAAGATGGTTCTGTTCAATTAGCTGACCATTATCAACAAAATACTC
CAATTGGTGATGGTCCAGTCTTGTTACCAGACAACCATTACTTATCCACTCAATCTGCCTTATCCAAAGA
TCCAAACGAAAAGAGAGACCACATGGTCTTGTTAGAATTTGTTACTGCTGCTGGTATTACCCATGGTATG
GATGAATTGTACAAAAGATCTTAAATTGAATTGAATTGAAATCGATAGATCAATTTTTTTCTTTTCTCTT
TCCCCATCCTTTACGCTAAAATAATAGTTTATTTTATTTTTTGAATATTTTTTATTTATATACGTATATA
TAGACTATTATTTATCTTTTAATGATTATTAAGATTTTTATTAAAAAAAAATTCGCTCCTCTTTTAATGC
CTTTATGCAGTTTTTTTTTCCCATTCGATATTTCTATGTTCGGGTTCAGCGTATTTTAAGTTTAATAACT
CGAAAATTCTGCGTTCGTTAAAGCTTTCGAGAAGGATATTATTTACTAGTAGGACTATTTGCAAAGGGAA
GGGATGCTAAGGTAGAGGGTGAACGTTACAGAAAAGCAGGCTGGGAAGCATATTTGAGAAGATGCGGCCA
GCAAAACTAAAAAACTGTATTATAAGTAAATGCATGTATACTAAACTCACAAATTAGAGCTTCAATTTAA
TTATATCAGTTATTACCCGGGAATCTCGGTCGTAATGATTTAAATGCATGCAAGCTTGGCGTAATCATGG
TCATAGCTGTTTCCTGTGTGAAATTGTTATCCGCTCACAATTCCACACAACATACGAGCCGGAAGCATAA
AGTGTAAAGCCTGGGGTGCCTAATGAGTGAGCTAACTCACATTAATTGCGTTGCGCTCACTGCCCGCTTT
CCAGTCGGGAAACCTGTCGTGCCAGCTGCATTAATGAATCGGCCAACGCGCGGGGAGAGGCGGTTTGCGT
ATTGGGCGCTCTTCCGCTTCCTCGCTCACTGACTCGCTGCGCTCGGTCGTTCGGCTGCGGCGAGCGGTAT
CAGCTCACTCAAAGGCGGTAATACGGTTATCCACAGAATCAGGGGATAACGCAGGAAAGAACATGTGAGC
AAAAGGCCAGCAAAAGGCCAGGAACCGTAAAAAGGCCGCGTTGCTGGCGTTTTTCCATAGGCTCCGCCCC
CCTGACGAGCATCACAAAAATCGACGCTCAAGTCAGAGGTGGCGAAACCCGACAGGACTATAAAGATACC
AGGCGTTTCCCCCTGGAAGCTCCCTCGTGCGCTCTCCTGTTCCGACCCTGCCGCTTACCGGATACCTGTC
CGCCTTTCTCCCTTCGGGAAGCGTGGCGCTTTCTCATAGCTCACGCTGTAGGTATCTCAGTTCGGTGTAG
GTCGTTCGCTCCAAGCTGGGCTGTGTGCACGAACCCCCCGTTCAGCCCGACCGCTGCGCCTTATCCGGTA
ACTATCGTCTTGAGTCCAACCCGGTAAGACACGACTTATCGCCACTGGCAGCAGCCACTGGTAACAGGAT
TAGCAGAGCGAGGTATGTAGGCGGTGCTACAGAGTTCTTGAAGTGGTGGCCTAACTACGGCTACACTAGA
AGAACAGTATTTGGTATCTGCGCTCTGCTGAAGCCAGTTACCTTCGGAAAAAGAGTTGGTAGCTCTTGAT
CCGGCAAACAAACCACCGCTGGTAGCGGTGGTTTTTTTGTTTGCAAGCAGCAGATTACGCGCAGAAAAAA
AGGATCTCAAGAAGATCCTTTGATCTTTTCTACGGGGTCTGACGCTCAGTGGAACGAAAACTCACGTTAA
GGGATTTTGGTCATGAGATTATCAAAAAGGATCTTCACCTAGATCCTTTTAAATTAAAAATGAAGTTTTA
AATCAATCTAAAGTATATATGAGTAAACTTGGTCTGACAGTTACCAATGCTTAATCAGTGAGGCACCTAT
CTCAGCGATCTGTCTATTTCGTTCATCCATAGTTGCCTGACTCCCCGTCGTGTAGATAACTACGATACGG
GAGGGCTTACCATCTGGCCCCAGTGCTGCAATGATACCGCGAGACCCACGCTCACCGGCTCCAGATTTAT
CAGCAATAAACCAGCCAGCCGGAAGGGCCGAGCGCAGAAGTGGTCCTGCAACTTTATCCGCCTCCATCCA
GTCTATTAATTGTTGCCGGGAAGCTAGAGTAAGTAGTTCGCCAGTTAATAGTTTGCGCAACGTTGTTGCC
ATTGCTACAGGCATCGTGGTGTCACGCTCGTCGTTTGGTATGGCTTCATTCAGCTCCGGTTCCCAACGAT
CAAGGCGAGTTACATGATCCCCCATGTTGTGCAAAAAAGCGGTTAGCTCCTTCGGTCCTCCGATCGTTGT
CAGAAGTAAGTTGGCCGCAGTGTTATCACTCATGGTTATGGCAGCACTGCATAATTCTCTTACTGTCATG
CCATCCGTAAGATGCTTTTCTGTGACTGGTGAGTACTCAACCAAGTCATTCTGAGAATAGTGTATGCGGC
GACCGAGTTGCTCTTGCCCGGCGTCAATACGGGATAATACCGCGCCACATAGCAGAACTTTAAAAGTGCT
CATCATTGGAAAACGTTCTTCGGGGCGAAAACTCTCAAGGATCTTACCGCTGTTGAGATCCAGTTCGATG
TAACCCACTCGTGCACCCAACTGATCTTCAGCATCTTTTACTTTCACCAGCGTTTCTGGGTGAGCAAAAA
CAGGAAGGCAAAATGCCGCAAAAAAGGGAATAAGGGCGACACGGAAATGTTGAATACTCATACTCTTCCT
TTTTCAATATTATTGAAGCATTTATCAGGGTTATTGTCTCATGAGCGGATACATATTTGAATGTATTTAG
AAAAATAAACAAATAGGGGTTCCGCGCACATTTCCCCGAAAAGTGCCACCTGACGTCTAAGAAACCATTA
TTATCATGACATTAACCTATAAAAATAGGCGTATCACGAGGCCCTTTCGTCTCGCGCGTTTCGGTGATGA
CGGTGAAAACCTCTGACACATGCAGCTCCCGGAGACGGTCACAGCTTGTCTGTAAGCGGATGCCGGGAGC
AGACAAGCCCGTCAGGGCGCGTCAGCGGGTGTTGGCGGGTGTCGGGGCTGGCTTAACTATGCGGCATCAG
AGCAGATTGTACTGAGAGTGCACCATATGCGGTGTGAAATACCGCACAGATGCGTAAGGAGAAAATACCG
CATCAGGCGCCATTCGCCATTCAGGCTGCGCAACTGTTGGGAAGGGCGATCGGTGCGGGCCTCTTCGCTA
TTACGCCAGCTGGCGAAAGGGGGATGTGCTGCAAGGCGATTAAGTTGGGTAACGCCAGGGTTTTCCCAGT
CACGACGTTGTAAAACGACGGCCAGTGAATTCATTTAAATTTTTTTGATTCGGTAATCTCCGAACAGAAG
GAAGAACGAAGGAAGGAGCACAGACTTAGATTGGTATATATACGCATATGTAGTGTTGAAGAAACATGAA
ATTGCCCAGTATTCTTAACCCAACTGCACAGAACAAAAACCTGCAGGAAACGAAGATAAAACATGTCCAC
AAAATCATATACCAGTAGAGCTGAGACTCATGCAAGTCCGGTTGCATCGAAACTTTTACGTTTAATGGAT
GAAAAGAAGACCAATTTGTGTGCTTCTCTTGACGTTCGTTCGACTGATGAGCTATTGAAACTTGTTGAAA
CGTTGGGTCCATACATTTGCCTTTTGAAAACACACGTTGATATCTTGGATGATTTCAGTTATGAGGGTAC
TGTCGTTCCATTGAAAGCATTGGCAGAGAAATACAAGTTCTTGATATTTGAGGACAGAAAATTCGCCGAT
ATCGGTAACACAGTCAAATTACAATATACATCGGGCGTTTACCGTATCGCAGAATGGTCTGATATCACCA
ACGCCCACGGGGTTACTGGTGCTGGTATTGTTGCTGGCTTGAAACAAGGTGCGCAAGAGGTCACCAAAGA
ACCAAGGGGATTATTGATGCTTGCTGAATTGTCTTCCAAGGGTTCTCTAGCACACGGTGAATATACTAAG
GGTACCGTTGATATTGCAAAGAGTGATAAAGATTTCGTTATTGGGTTCATTGCTCAGAACGATATGGGAG
GAAGAGAAGAAGGGTTTGATTGGCTAATCATGACCCCAGGTGTAGGTTTAGACGACAAAGGCGATGCATT
GGGTCAGCAGTACAGAACCGTCGACGAAGTTGTAAGTGGTGGATCAGATATCATCATTGTTGGCAGAGGA
CTTTTCGCCAAGGGTAGAGATCCTAAGGTTGAAGGTGAAAGATACAGAAATGCTGGATGGGAAGCGTACC
AAAAGAGAATCAGCGCTCCCCATTAATTATACAGGAAACTTAATAGAACAAATCACATATTTAATCTAAT
AGCCACCTGCATTGGCACGGTGCAACACTACTTCAACTTCATCTTACAAAAAGATCACGTGATCTGTTGT
ATTGGGATCTCTAGACCTAATAACTTCGTATAGCATACATTATACGAAGTTATATTAAGGGTTGCTCGAG
AAAGAGCTCCAGAAAGCGACCACCCAACTTTGGCTGATAATAGCGTATAAACAATGCATACTTTGTACGT
TCAAAATACAATGCAGTAGATATATTTATGCATATTACATATAATACATATCACATAGGAAGCAACAGGC
GCGTTGGACTTTTAATTTTCGAGGACCGCGAATCCTTACATCACACCCAATCCCCCACAAGTGATCCC
Features (pLannotate 1.2.2; 17 found; start..end, strand, type, name):
      1..408     +  promoter       TEF1 promoter: S. cerevisiae TEF1; promoter for EF-1α
    422..1135    +  CDS            GFPmut3: GFPmut3 is a basic (constitutively fluorescent) green fluorescent protein published in 1996, derived from Aequorea victoria. It is reported to be a very rapidly-maturing weak dimer.
   1145..1415    +  terminator     PGK1 terminator: S. cerevisae PGK1; transcription terminator for 3-phosphoglycerate kinase gene
   1451..1550    +  CDS            URA3 (fragment): orotidine-5'-phosphate decarboxylase, required for uracil biosynthesis; S. cerevisiae URA3; yeast auxotrophic marker, counterselectable with 5-fluoroorotic acid (5-FOA)
   1704..1720    -  protein_bind   lac operator: The lac repressor binds to the lac operator to inhibit transcription in E. coli. This inhibition can be relieved by adding lactose or isopropyl-β-D-thiogalactopyranoside (IPTG). lac repressor encoded by lacI
   1728..1758    -  promoter       lac promoter: promoter for the E. coli lac operon
   1773..1794    -  protein_bind   CAP binding site: CAP binding activates transcription in the presence of cAMP. E. coli catabolite activator protein
   1807..1899    -  CDS            lacI (fragment): lac repressor; lacI; The lac repressor binds to the lac operator to inhibit transcription in E. coli. This inhibition can be relieved by adding lactose or isopropyl-β-D-thiogalactopyranoside (IPTG).
   2082..2670    -  rep_origin     ori: high-copy-number ColE1/pMB1/pBR322/pUC origin of replication
   2841..3701    -  CDS            AmpR: β-lactamase; bla; confers resistance to ampicillin, carbenicillin, and related antibiotics
   3702..3806    -  promoter       AmpR promoter: bla
   3901..3936    +  CDS            rop (fragment): Rop protein, which maintains plasmids at low copy number; rop
   4038..4137    +  misc_feature   bom (fragment): basis of mobility region from pBR322
   4143..4300    -  CDS            lacZα (fragment): LacZα fragment of β-galactosidase; lacZ fragment
   4307..4470    +  promoter       URA3 promoter (fragment): S. cerevisiae URA3
   4473..5258    +  CDS            URA3: PYRF_YEAST - Experimental evidence at protein level: Swiss-Prot protein existence level 1. From Saccharomyces cerevisiae (strain ATCC 204508 / S288c) (Baker's yeast).
   5410..5443    +  protein_bind   loxP: Cre-mediated recombination occurs in the 8-bp core sequence (GCATACAT). Cre recombinase
