[The description below was written by a language model from this plasmid's Addgene catalogue record and pLannotate feature annotations shown in this document.]
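Description:
pILGFP1H5 is a yeast expression/reporter plasmid built on the pUC19 backbone and assembled by Gibson cloning. In E. coli it replicates from the high-copy ColE1/pUC origin and is selected with ampicillin through the bla (AmpR) gene. Remnants of the pUC lac region (lac promoter and operator, CAP site, lacZα fragment) flank the insert. No yeast replication origin or centromere is annotated. Together with the insert being bracketed by a URA3 promoter fragment at one end and a URA3 3' fragment/terminator at the other, this suggests that the cassette is meant to integrate at the chromosomal URA3 locus by homologous recombination, although the record does not state this explicitly.

The insert is described as P-URA3>KlURA3>T-AgTEF1-P-TEF1>yEGFP>T-PGK1-T-URA3. The first unit is a URA3 auxotrophic marker, catalogued as the Kluyveromyces lactis gene, although the annotation tool matched it to the S. cerevisiae protein. It is driven by the URA3 promoter and followed by the Ashbya gossypii TEF1 terminator, giving uracil prototrophy selection and 5-FOA counterselectability. A single loxP site is annotated downstream of the marker; no partner site was detected, so its function here is unclear. The second unit is the reporter: the constitutive S. cerevisiae TEF1 (EF-1α) promoter drives yeast-enhanced GFP (annotated as GFPmut3, the variant from which yEGFP derives), terminated by the PGK1 terminator.

The stated purpose is to characterise TEF1 promoter strength using yEGFP fluorescence as the readout. It comes from work on auxin-mediated protein depletion for metabolic engineering of terpene-producing yeast.
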