Addgene plasmid #165065: pILGFP1H5
Purpose: Characterisation of TEF1 promoter using yEGFP as reporter gene and PGK1 terminator.
Depositing lab: Claudia Vickers. Depositing organization: University of Queensland. Publication: Auxin-mediated protein depletion for metabolic engineering in terpene-producing yeast. Lu Z, Peng B, Ebert BE, Dumsday G, Vickers CE. Nat Commun. 2021 Feb 16;12(1):1051. doi: 10.1038/s41467-021-21313-1. PubMed 33594068.
Backbone
  Vector backbone: pUC19
  Vector type: Yeast Expression
Growth in bacteria
  Bacterial resistance: Ampicillin, 100 μg/mL
  Growth temperature: 37°C
  Growth strain: DH5alpha
  Copy number: High Copy
Gene/Insert
  Gene/Insert name: P-URA3>KlURA3>T-AgTEF1-P-TEF1>yEGFP>T-PGK1-T-URA3
  Species: Other
  Mutation: WT
  Cloning method: Gibson Cloning
Terms and licenses: Academic/Nonprofit Terms; Industry Terms: Not Available to Industry
How to cite: pILGFP1H5 was a gift from Claudia Vickers (Addgene plasmid # 165065 ; http://n2t.net/addgene:165065 ; RRID:Addgene_165065)
